Addgene plasmid #143738: TFORF0982
Purpose: Lentiviral vector for overexpressing transcription factor ORFs with unique 24-bp barcodes. Barcodes facilitate identification of transcription factors in pooled screens.
Depositing lab: Feng Zhang. Depositing organization: Broad Institute. Publication: A transcription factor atlas of directed differentiation. Joung J, Ma S, Tay T, Geiger-Schuller KR, Kirchgatterer PC, Verdine VK, Guo B, Arias-Garcia MA, Allen WE, Singh A, Kuksenko O, Abudayyeh OO, Gootenberg JS, Fu Z, Macrae RK, Buenrostro JD, Regev A, Zhang F. Cell. 2023 Jan 5;186(1):209-229.e26. doi: 10.1016/j.cell.2022.11.026. PubMed 36608654.
Backbone
  Vector backbone: pLX_TRC317
  Backbone manufacturer: Broad Institute Genetic Perturbation Platform
  Backbone size w/o insert (bp): 8264
  Vector type: Mammalian Expression, Lentiviral
  Selectable markers: Puromycin
Growth in bacteria
  Bacterial resistance: Ampicillin, 100 μg/mL
  Growth temperature: 37°C
  Growth strain: NEB Stable
  Copy number: High Copy
Gene/Insert
  Gene/Insert name: KLF6
  Species: H. sapiens (human)
  Insert size (bp): 815
  Entrez Gene: KLF6 (a.k.a. BCD1, CBA1, COPEB, CPBP, GBF, PAC1, ST12, ZF9)
  Promoter: EF1a
  Cloning method: Unknown
  Sequencing primers: 5′ GGGTGGAGACTGAAGTTAGGCCAG; 3′ CACATAGCGTAAAAGGAGCAACATAG
Terms and licenses: Academic/Nonprofit Terms; Industry Terms: Not Available to Industry
Depositor comments: NM_001160125,ENST00000542957 . The transcription factor ORF portion of this plasmid was synthesized by Genewiz. Please test multiple small colonies in case of plasmid recombination. To make this collection available in a timely manner, a portion of this collection was not fully sequenced by Addgene. If an Addgene verified full plasmid sequence is not available, please contact us prior to placing an order to request the full sequence.
How to cite: TFORF0982 was a gift from Feng Zhang (Addgene plasmid # 143738 ; http://n2t.net/addgene:143738 ; RRID:Addgene_143738)
