[The description below was written by a language model from this plasmid's Addgene catalogue record and pLannotate feature annotations shown in this document.]
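Description:
TFORF0982 is a third-generation-style, self-inactivating lentiviral expression plasmid built on the pLX_TRC317 backbone. It carries a human KLF6 open reading frame for overexpression in mammalian cells. It belongs to a barcoded transcription factor ORF collection in which each clone has a unique 24-bp barcode, so that individual factors can be identified in pooled screens. The feature table does not annotate the barcode itself. In bacteria the plasmid replicates from a high-copy ColE1/pUC-type origin and is selected with ampicillin through the bla gene. An f1 origin and remnants of a lac/lacZα cloning region are also present. The depositor notes that the plasmid may recombine during propagation, as lentiviral plasmids with repeated LTR sequences are prone to do.

The viral genome is transcribed from an RSV promoter fused to a truncated HIV-1 5' LTR. Downstream lie the Ψ packaging signal, a partial gag sequence and the RRE for Rev-dependent nuclear export. An SV40 early promoter/origin then drives puromycin N-acetyltransferase for selection of transduced cells, and a cPPT/CTS element follows it. Next, the EF-1α promoter constitutively expresses the KLF6 ORF. The ORF was synthesized and corresponds to a specific transcript isoform, which is consistent with it being annotated as a fragment relative to the canonical protein. A WPRE after the ORF enhances transcript stability and expression. The cassette ends at the ΔU3 3' LTR, which inactivates the viral promoter after integration, and an SV40 polyadenylation signal sits beyond the LTR. A short U6 promoter fragment between the ORF and the WPRE appears to be residual backbone sequence. The construct is used to make lentivirus for stable KLF6 overexpression, individually or in pooled screens of directed differentiation.
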