Features (pLannotate 1.2.2; 31 found; start..end, strand, type, name):
      1..1179    +  promoter       EF-1α promoter: strong constitutive promoter for human elongation factor EF-1α
   1196..1882    +  CDS            KLF6 (fragment): KLF6_HUMAN - Also known as BCD1, COPEB, CPBP, ST12. Experimental evidence at protein level: Swiss-Prot protein existence level 1. Transcriptional activator (By similarity). Binds a GC box motif. Could play a role in B-cell growth and development. From Homo sapiens (Human).
   1922..1975    +  promoter       U6 promoter (fragment): RNA polymerase III promoter for human U6 snRNA
   2017..2605    +  misc_feature   WPRE: woodchuck hepatitis virus posttranscriptional regulatory element
   2656..2675    +  misc_feature   cPPT/CTS (fragment): central polypurine tract and central termination sequence of HIV-1
   2677..2910    +  LTR            3' LTR (ΔU3): self-inactivating 3' long terminal repeat (LTR) from HIV-1
   2988..3109    +  polyA_signal   SV40 poly(A) signal: SV40 polyadenylation signal
   3149..3284    +  rep_origin     SV40 ori: SV40 origin of replication
   3305..3323    -  promoter       T7 promoter: promoter for bacteriophage T7 RNA polymerase
   3331..3486    +  CDS            lacZα (fragment): LacZα fragment of β-galactosidase; lacZ fragment
   3491..3919    +  rep_origin     f1 ori (sequence partly withheld): f1 bacteriophage origin of replication; arrow indicates direction of (+) strand synthesis
   3972..4076    +  promoter       AmpR promoter: bla
   4077..4937    +  CDS            AmpR: β-lactamase; bla; confers resistance to ampicillin, carbenicillin, and related antibiotics
   5108..5696    +  rep_origin     ori: high-copy-number ColE1/pMB1/pBR322/pUC origin of replication
   5879..5971    +  CDS            lacI (fragment): lac repressor; lacI; The lac repressor binds to the lac operator to inhibit transcription in E. coli. This inhibition can be relieved by adding lactose or isopropyl-β-D-thiogalactopyranoside (IPTG).
   5984..6005    +  protein_bind   CAP binding site: CAP binding activates transcription in the presence of cAMP. E. coli catabolite activator protein
   6020..6050    +  promoter       lac promoter: promoter for the E. coli lac operon
   6058..6074    +  protein_bind   lac operator: The lac repressor binds to the lac operator to inhibit transcription in E. coli. This inhibition can be relieved by adding lactose or isopropyl-β-D-thiogalactopyranoside (IPTG). lac repressor encoded by lacI
   6119..6137    +  promoter       T3 promoter: promoter for bacteriophage T3 RNA polymerase
   6165..6391    +  promoter       RSV promoter: Rous sarcoma virus enhancer/promoter
   6392..6572    +  LTR            5' LTR (truncated): truncated 5' long terminal repeat (LTR) from HIV-1
   6619..6744    +  misc_feature   HIV-1 Ψ: packaging signal of human immunodeficiency virus type 1
   6728..7091    +  CDS            HIV-1 gag (fragment): gag protein from human immunodeficiency virus 1; gag
   7237..7470    +  misc_feature   RRE: The Rev response element (RRE) of HIV-1 allows for Rev-dependent mRNA export from the nucleus to the cytoplasm.
   7847..7873    +  CDS            Rev (fragment): human immunodeficiency virus 1 (HIV-1) Rev protein; rev; enhances nuclear export of unspliced and incompletely spliced viral mRNAs
   7880..7903    +  promoter       SV40 promoter (fragment): SV40 early promoter
   7904..7975    +  promoter       SV40 promoter (fragment): SV40 enhancer and early promoter
   7999..8134    +  rep_origin     SV40 ori: SV40 origin of replication
   8180..8776    +  CDS            PuroR (fragment): puromycin N-acetyltransferase; pac from Streptomyces; confers resistance to puromycin
   8825..8942    +  misc_feature   cPPT/CTS: central polypurine tract and central termination sequence of HIV-1
   9007..9073    +  CDS            small t antigen (fragment): SV40 (simian virus 40) small t antigen
>Addgene plasmid #143738 | TFORF0982 | addgene full sequence | sequence record 415851 | Addgene NGS Result
GGCTCCGGTGCCCGTCAGTGGGCAGAGCGCACATCGCCCACAGTCCCCGAGAAGTTGGGGGGAGGGGTCG
GCAATTGAACCGGTGCCTAGAGAAGGTGGCGCGGGGTAAACTGGGAAAGTGATGTCGTGTACTGGCTCCG
CCTTTTTCCCGAGGGTGGGGGAGAACCGTATATAAGTGCAGTAGTCGCCGTGAACGTTCTTTTTCGCAAC
GGGTTTGCCGCCAGAACACAGGTAAGTGCCGTGTGTGGTTCCCGCGGGCCTGGCCTCTTTACGGGTTATG
GCCCTTGCGTGCCTTGAATTACTTCCACCTGGCTGCAGTACGTGATTCTTGATCCCGAGCTTCGGGTTGG
AAGTGGGTGGGAGAGTTCGAGGCCTTGCGCTTAAGGAGCCCCTTCGCCTCGTGCTTGAGTTGAGGCCTGG
CCTGGGCGCTGGGGCCGCCGCGTGCGAATCTGGTGGCACCTTCGCGCCTGTCTCGCTGCTTTCGATAAGT
CTCTAGCCATTTAAAATTTTTGATGACCTGCTGCGACGCTTTTTTTCTGGCAAGATAGTCTTGTAAATGC
GGGCCAAGATCTGCACACTGGTATTTCGGTTTTTGGGGCCGCGGGCGGCGACGGGGCCCGTGCGTCCCAG
CGCACATGTTCGGCGAGGCGGGGCCTGCGAGCGCGGCCACCGAGAATCGGACGGGGGTAGTCTCAAGCTG
GCCGGCCTGCTCTGGTGCCTGGCCTCGCGCCGCCGTGTATCGCCCCGCCCTGGGCGGCAAGGCTGGCCCG
GTCGGCACCAGTTGCGTGAGCGGAAAGATGGCCGCTTCCCGGCCCTGCTGCAGGGAGCTCAAAATGGAGG
ACGCGGCGCTCGGGAGAGCGGGCGGGTGAGTCACCCACACAAAGGAAAAGGGCCTTTCCGTCCTCAGCCG
TCGCTTCATGTGACTCCACGGAGTACCGGGCGCCGTCCAGGCACCTCGATTAGTTCTCGAGCTTTTGGAG
TACGTCGTCTTTAGGTTGGGGGGAGGGGTTTTATGCGATGGAGTTTCCCCACACTGAGTGGGTGGAGACT
GAAGTTAGGCCAGCTTGGCACTTGATGTAATTCTCCTTGGAATTTGCCCTTTTTGAGTTTGGATCTTGGT
TCATTCTCAAGCCTCAGACAGTGGTTCAAAGTTTTTTTCTTCCATTTCAGGTGTCGTGAGGCTAGCACCG
CCACCATGGACGTGCTCCCCATGTGCAGCATCTTCCAGGAGCTCCAGATCGTGCACGAGACCGGCTACTT
CTCGGCGCTGCCGTCTCTGGAGGAGTACTGGCAACAGACCTGCCTAGAGCTGGAACGTTACCTCCAGAGC
GAGCCCTGCTATGTTTCAGCCTCAGAAATCAAATTTGACAGCCAGGAAGATCTGTGGACCAAAATCATTC
TGGCTCGGGAGAAAAAGGAGGAATCCGAACTGAAGATATCTTCCAGTCCTCCAGAGGACACTCTCATCAG
CCCGAGCTTTTGTTACAACTTAGAGACCAACAGCCTGAACTCAGATGTCAGCAGCGAATCCTCTGACAGC
TCCGAGGAACTTTCTCCCACGGCCAAGTTTACCTCCGACCCCATTGGCGAAGTTTTGGTCAGCTCGGGAA
AATTGAGCTCCTCTGTCACCTCCACGCCTCCATCTTCTCCGGAACTGAGCAGGGAACCTTCTCAACTGTG
GGGTTGCGTGCCCGGGGAGCTGCCCTCGCCAGGGAAGGTGCGCAGCGGGACTTCGGGGAAGCCAGGTGAC
AAGGGAAATGGCGATGCCTCCCCCGACGGCAGGAGGAGGGTGCACCGGTGCCACTTTAACGGCTGCAGGA
AAGTTTACACCAAAAGCTCCCACTTGAAAGCACACCAGCGGACGCACACAGGTGTTTTTCCAGGTCTGAC
CACCTGGCCCTGCACATAGTAATGAACTAGTCCGTAACTTGAAAGTATTTCGATTTCTTGGCTTTATATA
TCTTGTGGAAAGGACGAAGTTGTGGACAAACTCGGATGTGAACGCGTTAAGTCGACAATCAACCTCTGGA
TTACAAAATTTGTGAAAGATTGACTGGTATTCTTAACTATGTTGCTCCTTTTACGCTATGTGGATACGCT
GCTTTAATGCCTTTGTATCATGCTATTGCTTCCCGTATGGCTTTCATTTTCTCCTCCTTGTATAAATCCT
GGTTGCTGTCTCTTTATGAGGAGTTGTGGCCCGTTGTCAGGCAACGTGGCGTGGTGTGCACTGTGTTTGC
TGACGCAACCCCCACTGGTTGGGGCATTGCCACCACCTGTCAGCTCCTTTCCGGGACTTTCGCTTTCCCC
CTCCCTATTGCCACGGCGGAACTCATCGCCGCCTGCCTTGCCCGCTGCTGGACAGGGGCTCGGCTGTTGG
GCACTGACAATTCCGTGGTGTTGTCGGGGAAATCATCGTCCTTTCCTTGGCTGCTCGCCTGTGTTGCCAC
CTGGATTCTGCGCGGGACGTCCTTCTGCTACGTCCCTTCGGCCCTCAATCCAGCGGACCTTCCTTCCCGC
GGCCTGCTGCCGGCTCTGCGGCCTCTTCCGCGTCTTCGCCTTCGCCCTCAGACGAGTCGGATCTCCCTTT
GGGCCGCCTCCCCGCGTCGACTTTAAGACCAATGACTTACAAGGCAGCTGTAGATCTTAGCCACTTTTTA
AAAGAAAAGGGGGGACTGGAAGGGCTAATTCACTCCCAACGAAGACAAGATCTGCTTTTTGCTTGTACTG
GGTCTCTCTGGTTAGACCAGATCTGAGCCTGGGAGCTCTCTGGCTAACTAGGGAACCCACTGCTTAAGCC
TCAATAAAGCTTGCCTTGAGTGCTTCAAGTAGTGTGTGCCCGTCTGTTGTGTGACTCTGGTAACTAGAGA
TCCCTCAGACCCTTTTAGTCAGTGTGGAAAATCTCTAGCAGTACGTATAGTAGTTCATGTCATCTTATTA
TTCAGTATTTATAACTTGCAAAGAAATGAATATCAGAGAGTGAGAGGAACTTGTTTATTGCAGCTTATAA
TGGTTACAAATAAAGCAATAGCATCACAAATTTCACAAATAAAGCATTTTTTTCACTGCATTCTAGTTGT
GGTTTGTCCAAACTCATCAATGTATCTTATCATGTCTGGCTCTAGCTATCCCGCCCCTAACTCCGCCCAT
CCCGCCCCTAACTCCGCCCAGTTCCGCCCATTCTCCGCCCCATGGCTGACTAATTTTTTTTATTTATGCA
GAGGCCGAGGCCGCCTCGGCCTCTGAGCTATTCCAGAAGTAGTGAGGAGGCTTTTTTGGAGGCCTAGGGA
CGTACCCAATTCGCCCTATAGTGAGTCGTATTACGCGCGCTCACTGGCCGTCGTTTTACAACGTCGTGAC
TGGGAAAACCCTGGCGTTACCCAACTTAATCGCCTTGCAGCACATCCCCCTTTCGCCAGCTGGCGTAATA
GCGAAGAGGCCCGCACCGATCGCCCTTCCCAACAGTTGCGCAGCCTGAATGGCGAATGGG
[124 nt withheld, positions 3491-3614]
C
[91 nt withheld, positions 3616-3706]
A
[49 nt withheld, positions 3708-3756]
CCTTTGACGTTGGAGTCCACGTTCTTT
[37 nt withheld, positions 3784-3820]
ACCCTATCTCGGTCTATTCTTTTGATTTATAAGGGATTTTGCCGATTTCGGCCTATTGGTTAAAAAATGA
GCTGATTTAACAAAAATTTAACGCGAATTTTAACAAAATATTAACGCTTACAATTTAGGTGGCACTTTTC
GGGGAAATGTGCGCGGAACCCCTATTTGTTTATTTTTCTAAATACATTCAAATATGTATCCGCTCATGAG
ACAATAACCCTGATAAATGCTTCAATAATATTGAAAAAGGAAGAGTATGAGTATTCAACATTTCCGTGTC
GCCCTTATTCCCTTTTTTGCGGCATTTTGCCTTCCTGTTTTTGCTCACCCAGAAACGCTGGTGAAAGTAA
AAGATGCTGAAGATCAGTTGGGTGCACGAGTGGGTTACATCGAACTGGATCTCAACAGCGGTAAGATCCT
TGAGAGTTTTCGCCCCGAAGAACGTTTTCCAATGATGAGCACTTTTAAAGTTCTGCTATGTGGCGCGGTA
TTATCCCGTATTGACGCCGGGCAAGAGCAACTCGGTCGCCGCATACACTATTCTCAGAATGACTTGGTTG
AGTACTCACCAGTCACAGAAAAGCATCTTACGGATGGCATGACAGTAAGAGAATTATGCAGTGCTGCCAT
AACCATGAGTGATAACACTGCGGCCAACTTACTTCTGACAACGATCGGAGGACCGAAGGAGCTAACCGCT
TTTTTGCACAACATGGGGGATCATGTAACTCGCCTTGATCGTTGGGAACCGGAGCTGAATGAAGCCATAC
CAAACGACGAGCGTGACACCACGATGCCTGTAGCAATGGCAACAACGTTGCGCAAACTATTAACTGGCGA
ACTACTTACTCTAGCTTCCCGGCAACAATTAATAGACTGGATGGAGGCGGATAAAGTTGCAGGACCACTT
CTGCGCTCGGCCCTTCCGGCTGGCTGGTTTATTGCTGATAAATCTGGAGCCGGTGAGCGTGGGTCTCGCG
GTATCATTGCAGCACTGGGGCCAGATGGTAAGCCCTCCCGTATCGTAGTTATCTACACGACGGGGAGTCA
GGCAACTATGGATGAACGAAATAGACAGATCGCTGAGATAGGTGCCTCACTGATTAAGCATTGGTAACTG
TCAGACCAAGTTTACTCATATATACTTTAGATTGATTTAAAACTTCATTTTTAATTTAAAAGGATCTAGG
TGAAGATCCTTTTTGATAATCTCATGACCAAAATCCCTTAACGTGAGTTTTCGTTCCACTGAGCGTCAGA
CCCCGTAGAAAAGATCAAAGGATCTTCTTGAGATCCTTTTTTTCTGCGCGTAATCTGCTGCTTGCAAACA
AAAAAACCACCGCTACCAGCGGTGGTTTGTTTGCCGGATCAAGAGCTACCAACTCTTTTTCCGAAGGTAA
CTGGCTTCAGCAGAGCGCAGATACCAAATACTGTTCTTCTAGTGTAGCCGTAGTTAGGCCACCACTTCAA
GAACTCTGTAGCACCGCCTACATACCTCGCTCTGCTAATCCTGTTACCAGTGGCTGCTGCCAGTGGCGAT
AAGTCGTGTCTTACCGGGTTGGACTCAAGACGATAGTTACCGGATAAGGCGCAGCGGTCGGGCTGAACGG
GGGGTTCGTGCACACAGCCCAGCTTGGAGCGAACGACCTACACCGAACTGAGATACCTACAGCGTGAGCT
ATGAGAAAGCGCCACGCTTCCCGAAGGGAGAAAGGCGGACAGGTATCCGGTAAGCGGCAGGGTCGGAACA
GGAGAGCGCACGAGGGAGCTTCCAGGGGGAAACGCCTGGTATCTTTATAGTCCTGTCGGGTTTCGCCACC
TCTGACTTGAGCGTCGATTTTTGTGATGCTCGTCAGGGGGGCGGAGCCTATGGAAAAACGCCAGCAACGC
GGCCTTTTTACGGTTCCTGGCCTTTTGCTGGCCTTTTGCTCACATGTTCTTTCCTGCGTTATCCCCTGAT
TCTGTGGATAACCGTATTACCGCCTTTGAGTGAGCTGATACCGCTCGCCGCAGCCGAACGACCGAGCGCA
GCGAGTCAGTGAGCGAGGAAGCGGAAGAGCGCCCAATACGCAAACCGCCTCTCCCCGCGCGTTGGCCGAT
TCATTAATGCAGCTGGCACGACAGGTTTCCCGACTGGAAAGCGGGCAGTGAGCGCAACGCAATTAATGTG
AGTTAGCTCACTCATTAGGCACCCCAGGCTTTACACTTTATGCTTCCGGCTCGTATGTTGTGTGGAATTG
TGAGCGGATAACAATTTCACACAGGAAACAGCTATGACCATGATTACGCCAAGCGCGCAATTAACCCTCA
CTAAAGGGAACAAAAGCTGGAGCTGCAAGCTTAATGTAGTCTTATGCAATACTCTTGTAGTCTTGCAACA
TGGTAACGATGAGTTAGCAACATGCCTTACAAGGAGAGAAAAAGCACCGTGCATGCCGATTGGTGGAAGT
AAGGTGGTACGATCGTGCCTTATTAGGAAGGCAACAGACGGGTCTGACATGGATTGGACGAACCACTGAA
TTGCCGCATTGCAGAGATATTGTATTTAAGTGCCTAGCTCGATACATAAACGGGTCTCTCTGGTTAGACC
AGATCTGAGCCTGGGAGCTCTCTGGCTAACTAGGGAACCCACTGCTTAAGCCTCAATAAAGCTTGCCTTG
AGTGCTTCAAGTAGTGTGTGCCCGTCTGTTGTGTGACTCTGGTAACTAGAGATCCCTCAGACCCTTTTAG
TCAGTGTGGAAAATCTCTAGCAGTGGCGCCCGAACAGGGACTTGAAAGCGAAAGGGAAACCAGAGGAGCT
CTCTCGACGCAGGACTCGGCTTGCTGAAGCGCGCACGGCAAGAGGCGAGGGGCGGCGACTGGTGAGTACG
CCAAAAATTTTGACTAGCGGAGGCTAGAAGGAGAGAGATGGGTGCGAGAGCGTCAGTATTAAGCGGGGGA
GAATTAGATCGCGATGGGAAAAAATTCGGTTAAGGCCAGGGGGAAAGAAAAAATATAAATTAAAACATAT
AGTATGGGCAAGCAGGGAGCTAGAACGATTCGCAGTTAATCCTGGCCTGTTAGAAACATCAGAAGGCTGT
AGACAAATACTGGGACAGCTACAACCATCCCTTCAGACAGGATCAGAAGAACTTAGATCATTATATAATA
CAGTAGCAACCCTCTATTGTGTGCATCAAAGGATAGAGATAAAAGACACCAAGGAAGCTTTAGACAAGAT
AGAGGAAGAGCAAAACAAAAGTAAGACCACCGCACAGCAAGCGGCCGCTGATCTTCAGACCTGGAGGAGG
AGATATGAGGGACAATTGGAGAAGTGAATTATATAAATATAAAGTAGTAAAAATTGAACCATTAGGAGTA
GCACCCACCAAGGCAAAGAGAAGAGTGGTGCAGAGAGAAAAAAGAGCAGTGGGAATAGGAGCTTTGTTCC
TTGGGTTCTTGGGAGCAGCAGGAAGCACTATGGGCGCAGCGTCAATGACGCTGACGGTACAGGCCAGACA
ATTATTGTCTGGTATAGTGCAGCAGCAGAACAATTTGCTGAGGGCTATTGAGGCGCAACAGCATCTGTTG
CAACTCACAGTCTGGGGCATCAAGCAGCTCCAGGCAAGAATCCTGGCTGTGGAAAGATACCTAAAGGATC
AACAGCTCCTGGGGATTTGGGGTTGCTCTGGAAAACTCATTTGCACCACTGCTGTGCCTTGGAATGCTAG
TTGGAGTAATAAATCTCTGGAACAGATTTGGAATCACACGACCTGGATGGAGTGGGACAGAGAAATTAAC
AATTACACAAGCTTAATACACTCCTTAATTGAAGAATCGCAAAACCAGCAAGAAAAGAATGAACAAGAAT
TATTGGAATTAGATAAATGGGCAAGTTTGTGGAATTGGTTTAACATAACAAATTGGCTGTGGTATATAAA
ATTATTCATAATGATAGTAGGAGGCTTGGTAGGTTTAAGAATAGTTTTTGCTGTACTTTCTATAGTGAAT
AGAGTTAGGCAGGGATATTCACCATTATCGTTTCAGACCCACCTCCCAACCCCGAGGGGACCCATGCATT
GCATCTCAATTAGTCAGCAACCAGGTGTGGAAAGTCCCCAGGCTCCCCAGCAGGCAGAAGTATGCAAAGC
ATGCGTCTCAATTAGTCAGCAACCATAGTCCCGCCCCTAACTCCGCCCATCCCGCCCCTAACTCCGCCCA
GTTCCGCCCATTCTCCGCCCCATGGCTGACTAATTTTTTTTATTTATGCAGAGGCCGAGGCCGCCTCGGC
CTCTGAGCTATTCCAGAAGTAGTGAGGAGGCTTTTTTGGAGGCCTAGGCTTTTGCAAAAAGCTTTCTAGA
GGTACCACCGGAGCTTACCATGACCGAGTACAAGCCCACGGTGCGCCTCGCCACCCGCGACGACGTCCCC
AGGGCCGTACGCACCCTCGCCGCCGCGTTCGCCGACTACCCCGCCACGCGCCACACCGTCGATCCGGACC
GCCACATCGAGCGGGTCACCGAGCTGCAAGAACTCTTCCTCACGCGCGTCGGGCTCGACATCGGCAAGGT
GTGGGTCGCGGACGACGGCGCCGCCGTGGCGGTCTGGACCACGCCGGAGAGCGTCGAAGCGGGGGCGGTG
TTCGCCGAGATCGGCCCGCGCATGGCCGAGTTGAGCGGTTCCCGGCTGGCCGCGCAGCAACAGATGGAAG
GCCTCCTGGCGCCGCACCGGCCCAAGGAGCCCGCGTGGTTCCTGGCCACCGTCGGCGTCTCGCCCGACCA
CCAGGGCAAGGGTCTGGGCAGCGCCGTCGTGCTCCCCGGAGTGGAGGCGGCCGAGCGCGCCGGGGTGCCC
GCCTTCCTGGAGACCTCCGCGCCCCGCAACCTCCCCTTCTACGAGCGGCTCGGCTTCACCGTCACCGCCG
ACGTCGAGGTGCCCGAAGGACCGCGCACCTGGTGCATGACCCGCAAGCCCGGTGCCAGTTAACGAATTCT
AGATCTTGAGACAAATGGCAGTATTCATCCACAATTTTAAAAGAAAAGGGGGGATTGGGGGGTACAGTGC
AGGGGAAAGAATAGTAGACATAATAGCAACAGACATACAAACTAAAGAATTACAAAAACAAATTACAAAA
ATTCAAAATTTTCGGGTTTATTACAGGGACAGCAGAGATCCACTTTGGCGCCGGCTCGAGGCCTGCAGGT
GCAAAGATGGATAAAGTTTTAAACAGAGAGGAATCTTTGCAGCTAATGGACCTTCTAGGTCTTGAAAGGA
GTGGGAATT
