>Addgene plasmid #143738 | TFORF0982 | depositor partial sequence | sequence record 283341 | Insert
ACCGCCACCATGGACGTGCTCCCCATGTGCAGCATCTTCCAGGAGCTCCAGATCGTGCACGAGACCGGCT
ACTTCTCGGCGCTGCCGTCTCTGGAGGAGTACTGGCAACAGACCTGCCTAGAGCTGGAACGTTACCTCCA
GAGCGAGCCCTGCTATGTTTCAGCCTCAGAAATCAAATTTGACAGCCAGGAAGATCTGTGGACCAAAATC
ATTCTGGCTCGGGAGAAAAAGGAGGAATCCGAACTGAAGATATCTTCCAGTCCTCCAGAGGACACTCTCA
TCAGCCCGAGCTTTTGTTACAACTTAGAGACCAACAGCCTGAACTCAGATGTCAGCAGCGAATCCTCTGA
CAGCTCCGAGGAACTTTCTCCCACGGCCAAGTTTACCTCCGACCCCATTGGCGAAGTTTTGGTCAGCTCG
GGAAAATTGAGCTCCTCTGTCACCTCCACGCCTCCATCTTCTCCGGAACTGAGCAGGGAACCTTCTCAAC
TGTGGGGTTGCGTGCCCGGGGAGCTGCCCTCGCCAGGGAAGGTGCGCAGCGGGACTTCGGGGAAGCCAGG
TGACAAGGGAAATGGCGATGCCTCCCCCGACGGCAGGAGGAGGGTGCACCGGTGCCACTTTAACGGCTGC
AGGAAAGTTTACACCAAAAGCTCCCACTTGAAAGCACACCAGCGGACGCACACAGGTGTTTTTCCAGGTC
TGACCACCTGGCCCTGCACATAGTAATGAACTAGTCCGTAACTTGAAAGTATTTCGATTTCTTGGCTTTA
TATATCTTGTGGAAAGGACGAAGTTGTGGACAAACTCGGATGTGA
