>Addgene plasmid #143738 | TFORF0982 | depositor partial sequence | sequence record 283342 | Barcode
AGTTGTGGACAAACTCGGATGTGA
